Addgene plasmid #71946: Dscaml1-AP-His
Purpose: Expresses the extracellular region of the Dscaml1 protein, C-terminally fused to alkaline phosphatase + 6X histidine tag.
Depositing lab: Woj Wojtowicz. Depositing organization: University of California, Berkeley. Publication: An extracellular biochemical screen reveals that FLRTs and Unc5s mediate neuronal subtype recognition in the retina. Visser JJ, Cheng Y, Perry SC, Chastain AB, Parsa B, Masri SS, Ray TA, Kay JN, Wojtowicz WM. Elife. 2015 Dec 3;4. pii: e08149. doi: 10.7554/eLife.08149. PubMed 26633812.
Backbone
  Vector backbone: pCMVi-SV40ori
  Vector type: Mammalian Expression
Growth in bacteria
  Bacterial resistance: Ampicillin, 100 μg/mL
  Growth temperature: 37°C
  Growth strain: DH5alpha
  Copy number: High Copy
Gene/Insert
  Gene/Insert name: Dscaml1 (alt names: Down syndrome cell adhesion molecule-like 1; NCBI gene ID 114873; Reference sequence NM_001081270.1)
  Species: M. musculus (mouse)
  Insert size (bp): 4773
  Entrez Gene: Dscaml1 (a.k.a. 4921507G06Rik, 4930435C18Rik, BB239540, mKIAA1132)
  Promoter: CMV
  Tag / fusion protein: AP-His (C terminal on backbone)
  Cloning method: Restriction Enzyme; 5′ cloning site NotI (not destroyed); 3′ cloning site SpeI (not destroyed)
  Sequencing primers: 5′ GTCAGAGGTAACTCCCGTTGC; 3′ GAGGTTCTTGGCGGCTGTC
Terms and licenses: Academic/Nonprofit Terms; Industry Terms: Not Available to Industry
How to cite: Dscaml1-AP-His was a gift from Woj Wojtowicz (Addgene plasmid # 71946 ; http://n2t.net/addgene:71946 ; RRID:Addgene_71946)
