[The description below was written by a language model from this plasmid's Addgene catalogue record and pLannotate feature annotations shown in this document.]
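Description:
Dscaml1-AP-His is an 11.3 kb mammalian expression plasmid built on the pCMVi-SV40ori backbone. It produces the extracellular region of mouse Dscaml1 (Down syndrome cell adhesion molecule-like 1) as a soluble fusion protein. In bacteria it is maintained through a high-copy ColE1/pUC-type origin and selected with ampicillin via the β-lactamase gene. An f1 phage origin and short remnants of rop, bom and lacZα are also annotated as leftovers of the vector's lineage.

Expression is driven by the human CMV immediate-early enhancer and promoter followed by CMV intron A, which spans the numbering origin of the sequence and is commonly included to boost transcript processing and expression. The 4,773 bp Dscaml1 ectodomain fragment, cloned between NotI and SpeI sites, sits directly downstream. It is joined in frame at its C terminus to backbone-encoded human placental alkaline phosphatase in its secreted form, followed by a 6X histidine tag according to the catalogue entry. The His tag is not separately called in the feature table. An SV40 polyadenylation signal terminates the transcript. The separate SV40 enhancer/early promoter region, which contains the SV40 origin implied by the backbone name, would allow episomal amplification in cells expressing large T antigen.

The AP moiety gives an enzymatic readout for detecting and quantifying the secreted ectodomain, and the His tag permits capture or purification. The plasmid comes from an extracellular biochemical screen for receptor–ligand interactions among cell-surface recognition proteins involved in neuronal subtype recognition in the retina. This suggests the fusion served as a binding reagent in that screen, although the record does not specify its exact role.
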