Features (pLannotate 1.2.2; 14 found; start..end, strand, type, name):
    497..5269    +  CDS            Dscaml1 (fragment): DSCL1_MOUSE - Experimental evidence at protein level: Swiss-Prot protein existence level 1. Cell adhesion molecule that plays a role in neuronal self- avoidance. Promotes repulsion between specific neuronal processes of either the same cell or the same subtype of cells. Promotes both isoneuronal self-avoidance for creating an orderly neurite arborization in retinal rod bipolar cells and heteroneuronal self-avoidance to maintain mosaic spacing between AII amacrine cells (PubMed:19945391). Adhesion molecule that promotes lamina-specific synaptic connections in the retina: expressed in specific s
   5291..6742    +  CDS            SEAP: secreted alkaline phosphatase from human placenta The natural enzyme has a C-terminal transmembrane sequence that is replaced by a GPI anchor.
   6801..6922    +  polyA_signal   SV40 poly(A) signal: SV40 polyadenylation signal
   7131..7719    -  rep_origin     ori: high-copy-number ColE1/pMB1/pBR322/pUC origin of replication
   7890..8750    -  CDS            AmpR: β-lactamase; bla; confers resistance to ampicillin, carbenicillin, and related antibiotics
   8751..8855    -  promoter       AmpR promoter: bla
   8950..8985    +  CDS            rop (fragment): Rop protein, which maintains plasmids at low copy number; rop
   9008..9338    +  promoter       SV40 promoter: SV40 enhancer and early promoter
   9461..9560    +  misc_feature   bom (fragment): basis of mobility region from pBR322
   9588..10016   -  rep_origin     f1 ori (sequence partly withheld): f1 bacteriophage origin of replication; arrow indicates direction of (+) strand synthesis
  10020..10177   -  CDS            lacZα (fragment): LacZα fragment of β-galactosidase; lacZ fragment
  10203..10586   +  enhancer       CMV enhancer: human cytomegalovirus immediate early enhancer
  10588..10787   +  promoter       CMV promoter: human cytomegalovirus (CMV) immediate early promoter
  10926..460     +  intron         CMV intron A (across the origin): human cytomegalovirus intron A (Chapman et al., 1991)
>Addgene plasmid #71946 | Dscaml1-AP-His | depositor full sequence | sequence record 131132 | Full Sequence
GGATCTCCACGCGAATCTCGGGTACGTGTTCCGGACATGGGCTCTTCTCCGGTAGCGGCGGAGCTTCCAC
ATCCGAGCCCTGGTCCCATGCCTCCAGCGGCTCATGGTCGCTCGGCAGCTCCTTGCTCCTAACAGTGGAG
GCCAGACTTAGGCACAGCACAATGCCCACCACCACCAGTGTGCCGCACAAGGCCGTGGCGGTAGGGTATG
TGTCTGAAAATGAGCTCGGAGATTGGGCTCGCACCGCTGACGCAGATGGAAGACTTAAGGCAGCGGCAGA
AGAAGATGCAGGCAGCTGAGTTGTTGTATTCTGATAAGAGTCAGAGGTAACTCCCGTTGCGGTGCTGTTA
ACGGTGGAGGGCAGTGTAGTCTGAGCAGTACTCGTTGCTGCCGCGCGCGCCACCAGACATAATAGCTGAC
AGACTAACAGACTGTTCCTTTCCATGGGTCTTTTCTGCAGAAGCTTGAATTCTCGAGGATCCGCGGCCGC
GCCACCATGTGGCTGGTAACTTTCCTCCTGCTCCTGGACTCTTTACACAAAGCCCGCCCCGAGGATGTCG
GCACCAGCCTCTACTTTGTAAATGACTCCCTGCAGCACGTGACCTTCTCCAGTTCTGTGGGTGTGGTGGT
GCCCTGCCCGGCAGCTGGATCCCCCAGTGCGGCTCTCCGATGGTACCTGGCCACGGGGGACGACATCTAC
GATGTGCCACACATCCGGCACGTGCATGCCAACGGGACTCTGCAGCTCTTCCCTTTCTCCCCCTCCGCCT
TCAATAGCTTTATCCACGACAATGACTATTTCTGCACTGCAGAGAACGCAGCCGGCAAGATCCGGAGCCC
TAACATTCGCATCAAAGCAGTTTTCAGGGAACCCTACACCGTCCGGGTGGAGGATCAAAGGTCAATGCGT
GGCAACGTGGCTGTCTTTAAGTGCCTCATCCCCTCTTCAGTGCAGGAATACGTTAGCGTCGTGTCTTGGG
AGAAAGACACGGTCTCCATCACTCCAGAAAACAGGTTTTTCATCACATCACATGGTGGACTGTACATCTC
GGACGTGCAGAAGGAAGATGCTCTCTCCACCTACCGCTGCATCACCCAGCACAAATACAGTGGGGAGACT
CGTCAGAGCAACGGAGCTCGGCTCTCTGTGACAGACCCTGCAGAGTCCATCCCTACCATCCTGGATGGCT
TCCACTCCCAGGAAGTGTGGACTGGCCACTCGGTAGAGCTGCCCTGTGCTGCTTCCGGCTACCCCATCCC
TGCCATCCGCTGGCTCAAAGATGGCAGACCCCTCCCTGCTGACAGCCGCTGGGCTAAGCGCATTACAGGG
CTGACCATCAGTGACCTGCGCACTGAGGACAGCGGCACCTACATCTGTGAGGTCACCAACACCTTTGGGT
CAGCAGAGGCCAACGGCATCCTCACAGTCATTGACCCTCTTCATGTGACCCTGACACCAAAGAAGCTGAA
GACGGGCATCGGGAGCACGGTCATCCTATCCTGCGCCCTCACAGGCTCCCCAGAGTTCACCATCCGTTGG
TACCGCAACACAGAACTGGTGCTGCCGGGTGAGGCCATCTCCATCCGTGGGCTCAGCAATGAGACTCTGC
TCATCTCCTCGGCACAGAAGAGCCACTCGGGAGCCTACCAGTGCTTCGCCACCCGCAAGGCCCAGACAGC
CCAGGACTTTGCCATCATTGTGCTGGAAGACGGCACGCCCCGCATCGTCTCATCCTTCAGCGAGAAGGTG
GTCAACCCTGGGGAGCAGTTCTCACTGATGTGTGCCGCCAAGGGCGCCCCGCCCCCCACGGTCACCTGGG
CCCTGGACGACGAGCCCGTTGTGCGGGACGGAAGCCACCGCACCAACCAGTACACCATGTCCGACGGCAC
CACCATCAGCCACATGAACGTCACGGGTCCCCAGATCCGGGATGGGGGCGTGTACCGGTGCACAGCGCGG
AACTCGGTGGGCAGTGCTGAATATCAGGCGCGAATAAACGTAAGAGGACCCCCCAGCATCCGGGCAATGA
GGAACATCACGGCAGTCGCCGGGCGGGACACACTCATCAACTGCAGGGTCATTGGCTACCCCTACTACTC
CATCAAGTGGTACAAGGATGCCCTGCTGCTGCCCGATAACCACCGCCAGGTGGTGTTTGAGAATGGGACT
CTCAAGCTGACGGATGTGCAGAAGGGCATGGATGAGGGGGAATACCTGTGCAGTGTTCTCATCCAGCCAC
AGCTTTCCATCAGCCAGAGTGTCCACGTGGCCGTCAAAGTGCCCCCTCTGATCCAGCCCTTCGAGTTCCC
CCCTGCCTCCATCGGCCAGCTGCTCTACATTCCCTGTGTGGTGTCCTCGGGGGACATGCCAATCCGCATC
ACCTGGAGGAAGGACGGACAGGTGATCATCTCAGGCTCAGGCGTGACCATCGAGAGCAAGGAGTTCATGA
GCTCCCTGCAGATCTCCAGCGTCTCCCTCAAGCACAACGGCAACTACACTTGCATCGCCAGCAACGCAGC
GGCCACTGTGAGCAGGGAGCGCCAGCTCATCGTGCGTGTGCCCCCTCGATTTGTGGTGCAGCCCAATAAC
CAAGATGGCATCTACGGCAAAGCTGGTGTGCTCAACTGCTCGGTAGATGGCTACCCACCACCCAAGGTGA
TGTGGAAGCATGCCAAAGGGAGTGGGAACCCCCAGCAATATCACCCGGTGCCCCTCACTGGCCGCATCCA
GATCCTACCCAACAGCTCCCTGCTGATACGCCACGTCCTGGAAGAGGACATCGGCTACTACCTCTGCCAG
GCCAGCAACGGCGTGGGCACCGACATCAGCAAGGCCATGTTCCTCACCGTGAAAATCCCAGCAATGATCA
CATCTCACCCCAACACCACGATCGCCATCAAGGGCCACCCCAAGGAGCTGAACTGCACTGCGCGTGGCGA
GCGGCCCATCATAATCCGCTGGGAGAAGGGGGACACAGTCATTGATCCCGACCGTGTCATGCGCTATGCC
ATTGCTACCAAGGACAATGGCGATGAAGTGGTCTCCACGCTTAAGCTCAAGCCAGCTGACCGTGGGGACT
CCGTGTTCTTCAGCTGCCATGCTATCAACTCATATGGAGAGGACCGAGGTTTGATCCAGCTCACTGTGCA
AGAGCCCCCTGACCCCCCAGAGCTAGAGATCCGGGAGGTGAAGGCCCGGAGCATGAACCTGCGCTGGACT
CAGAGATTTGATGGAAACAGCATCATCACCGGCTTTGATATTGAATACAAGAACAAATCAGATTCCTGGG
ATTTTAAGCAGTCCACACGCAACATCTCCCCAACTATCAACCAGGCGAACATCGTGGACTTACACCCTGC
ATCGGTGTACAGCATCCGCATGTACTCCTTCAACAAGATCGGGCGCAGCGAGCCAAGCAAGGAGCTTACC
ATCAGTACGGAAGAGGCTGCTCCTGATGGGCCTCCCATGGATGTCACCTTGCAACCAGTGACTTCACAGA
GCATCCAGGTGACCTGGAAGGCACCAAAGAAGGAGCTGCAGAATGGAGTCATCAGGGGATACCAGATTGG
CTACCGGGAGAACAGCCCTGGCAGTAATGGGCAGTACAGCATTGTGGAAATGAAGGCGACGGGGGACAGT
GAGGTCTACACCCTGGATAACCTCAAGAAGTTCGCTCAGTACGGCGTGGTGGTCCAAGCCTTCAACCGGG
CAGGCACGGGGCCCTCATCTAGTGAGATCAATGCCACCACCTTGGAGGATGTGCCCAGCCAGCCTCCAGA
GAATGTCCGAGCTCTGTCCATCACTTCTGATGTGGCTGTCATCTCCTGGTCGGAGCCCCCACGAAGTACC
CTCAATGGTGTCCTCAAAGGCTACCGGGTCATCTTCTGGTCACTCTACGTTGATGGAGAGTGGGGCGAGA
TGCAGAATGTCACCACCACAAGGGAGCGAGTGGAGCTTCGCGGTATGGAGAAGTTCACCAACTACAGCGT
CCAGGTGCTCGCCTACACGCAGGCTGGGGATGGTGTGCGCAGCAGCGTGCTCTACATCCAGACCAAGGAA
GATGTTCCAGGCCCCCCTGCTGGCATCAAAGCTGTCCCTTCATCAGCTAGCAGTGTGGTCGTGTCCTGGC
TGCCCCCAACCAAGCCCAATGGGGTGATCCGCAAATACACCATCTTCTGTTCCAGCCCTGGGTCCGGTCA
GCCGGCTCCCAGCGAGTACGAGACCAGTCCTGAACAGCTCTTCTACCGGATCGCCCACCTGAACCGGGGA
CAGCAGTACTTGCTATGGGTGGCTGCGGTCACCTCTGCAGGCAGGGGGAACAGCAGCGAGAAGGTCACCA
TTGAACCTGCTGGCAAGGCCCCAGCAAAGATCATCTCATTTGGAGGCACTGTAACAACACCCTGGATGAA
AGATGTCCGGCTGCCTTGCAATTCAGTAGGAGATCCAGCCCCGGCTGTGAAGTGGACCAAGGACAGTGAA
GACTCAGCAATCCCCGTGTCCTTGGATGGACACCGGCTTATCCACACAAACGGCACACTGCTGCTTCGTG
CTGTGAAGGCTGAAGACTCCGGCTATTATACCTGCACAGCCACCAACACTGGTGGCTTTGATACCATCAT
CGTCAACCTTCTGGTACAAGTTCCCCCGGACCAGCCCCGCCTCACTGTCTCCAAAACCTCTGCCTCTTCT
ATCACCCTGACCTGGATTCCAGGAGACAATGGGGGCAGCTCCATCAGAGGCTTCGTGTTGCAATACTCTG
TGGACAACAGCGAGGAGTGGAAGGATGTGTTCATCAGCTCTAGCGAGCGCTCCTTCAAGCTAGACAGCCT
CAAGTGTGGCACGTGGTACAAGGTGAAGCTGGCGGCCAAGAACAGTGTGGGCTCTGGGCGCATCAGCGAG
ATCATCGAGGCCAAGACCCATGGGCGGGAGCCTTCCTTCAGCAAAGACCAACACCTCTTCACCCACATCA
ACTCCACACATGCTCGGCTTAACCTGCAGGGCTGGAACAATGGAGGTTGTCCCATCACAGCCATTGTCCT
GGAGTACCGGCCCAAGGGGACCTGGGCCTGGCAGGGCGTCCGAGCCAACAGCTCCACAGAGGTGTTTCTG
ACAGAACTTCGAGAGGCTACGTGGTATGAGCTACGCATGAGGGCTTGCAACAGCGCCGGCTGTGGCAACG
AGACCGCCCAGTTTGCCACCCTGGACTACGACGGCAGCACCATCCCACCCATCAAATCTGCTCAAGGAGA
AGGCGATGACGTGAAGAAGGGCGCGCCTGGATCTTCCGGAATCATCCCAGTTGAGGAGGAGAACCCGGAC
TTCTGGAACCGCGAGGCAGCCGAGGCCCTGGGTGCCGCCAAGAAGCTGCAGCCTGCACAGACAGCCGCCA
AGAACCTCATCATCTTCCTGGGCGATGGGATGGGGGTGTCTACGGTGACAGCTGCCAGGATCCTAAAAGG
GCAGAAGAAGGACAAACTGGGGCCTGAGATACCCCTGGCCATGGACCGCTTCCCATATGTGGCTCTGTCC
AAGACATACAATGTAGACAAACATGTGCCAGACAGTGGAGCCACAGCCACGGCCTACCTGTGCGGGGTCA
AGGGCAACTTCCAGACCATTGGCTTGAGTGCAGCCGCCCGCTTTAACCAGTGCAACACGACACGCGGCAA
CGAGGTCATCTCCGTGATGAATCGGGCCAAGAAAGCAGGGAAGTCAGTGGGAGTGGTAACCACCACACGA
GTGCAGCACGCCTCGCCAGCCGGCACCTACGCCCACACGGTGAACCGCAACTGGTACTCGGACGCCGACG
TGCCTGCCTCGGCCCGCCAGGAGGGGTGCCAGGACATCGCTACGCAGCTCATCTCCAACATGGACATTGA
CGTGATCCTAGGTGGAGGCCGAAAGTACATGTTTCGCATGGGAACCCCAGACCCTGAGTACCCAGATGAC
TACAGCCAAGGTGGGACCAGGCTGGACGGGAAGAATCTGGTGCAGGAATGGCTGGCGAAGCGCCAGGGTG
CCCGGTATGTGTGGAACCGCACTGAGCTCATGCAGGCTTCCCTGGACCCGTCTGTGACCCATCTCATGGG
TCTCTTTGAGCCTGGAGACATGAAATACGAGATCCACCGAGACTCCACACTGGACCCCTCCCTGATGGAG
ATGACAGAGGCTGCCCTGCGCCTGCTGAGCAGGAACCCCCGCGGCTTCTTCCTCTTCGTGGAGGGTGGTC
GCATCGACCATGGTCATCATGAAAGCAGGGCTTACCGGGCACTGACTGAGACGATCATGTTCGACGACGC
CATTGAGAGGGCGGGCCAGCTCACCAGCGAGGAGGACACGCTGAGCCTCGTCACTGCCGACCACTCCCAC
GTCTTCTCCTTCGGAGGCTACCCCCTGCGAGGGAGCTCCATCTTCGGGCTGGCCCCTGGCAAGGCCCGGG
ACAGGAAGGCCTACACGGTCCTCCTATACGGAAACGGTCCAGGCTATGTGCTCAAGGACGGCGCCCGGCC
GGATGTTACCGAGAGCGAGAGCGGGAGCCCCGAGTATCGGCAGCAGTCAGCAGTGCCCCTGGACGAAGAG
ACCCACGCAGGCGAGGACGTGGCGGTGTTCGCGCGCGGCCCGCAGGCGCACCTGGTTCACGGCGTGCAGG
AGCAGACCTTCATAGCGCACGTCATGGCCTTCGCCGCCTGCCTGGAGCCCTACACCGCCTGCGACCTGGC
GCCCCCCGCCGGCACCACCGACGCCGCGCACCCGGGTCATCATCACCATCACCATTAATCTAGAGATCTT
ATTAAAGCAGAACTTGTTTATTGCAGCTTATAATGGTTACAAATAAAGCAATAGCATCACAAATTTCACA
AATAAAGCATTTTTTTCACTGCATTCTAGTTGTGGTTTGTCCAAACTCATCAATGTATCTTATCATGTCT
GGTCGACTCTAGCTAGACTCTTCCGCTTCCTCGCTCACTGACTCGCTGCGCTCGGTCGTTCGGCTGCGGC
GAGCGGTATCAGCTCACTCAAAGGCGGTAATACGGTTATCCACAGAATCAGGGGATAACGCAGGAAAGAA
CATGTGAGCAAAAGGCCAGCAAAAGGCCAGGAACCGTAAAAAGGCCGCGTTGCTGGCGTTTTTCCATAGG
CTCCGCCCCCCTGACGAGCATCACAAAAATCGACGCTCAAGTCAGAGGTGGCGAAACCCGACAGGACTAT
AAAGATACCAGGCGTTTCCCCCTGGAAGCTCCCTCGTGCGCTCTCCTGTTCCGACCCTGCCGCTTACCGG
ATACCTGTCCGCCTTTCTCCCTTCGGGAAGCGTGGCGCTTTCTCATAGCTCACGCTGTAGGTATCTCAGT
TCGGTGTAGGTCGTTCGCTCCAAGCTGGGCTGTGTGCACGAACCCCCCGTTCAGCCCGACCGCTGCGCCT
TATCCGGTAACTATCGTCTTGAGTCCAACCCGGTAAGACACGACTTATCGCCACTGGCAGCAGCCACTGG
TAACAGGATTAGCAGAGCGAGGTATGTAGGCGGTGCTACAGAGTTCTTGAAGTGGTGGCCTAACTACGGC
TACACTAGAAGAACAGTATTTGGTATCTGCGCTCTGCTGAAGCCAGTTACCTTCGGAAAAAGAGTTGGTA
GCTCTTGATCCGGCAAACAAACCACCGCTGGTAGCGGTGGTTTTTTTGTTTGCAAGCAGCAGATTACGCG
CAGAAAAAAAGGATCTCAAGAAGATCCTTTGATCTTTTCTACGGGGTCTGACGCTCAGTGGAACGAAAAC
TCACGTTAAGGGATTTTGGTCATGAGATTATCAAAAAGGATCTTCACCTAGATCCTTTTAAATTAAAAAT
GAAGTTTTAAATCAATCTAAAGTATATATGAGTAAACTTGGTCTGACAGTTACCAATGCTTAATCAGTGA
GGCACCTATCTCAGCGATCTGTCTATTTCGTTCATCCATAGTTGCCTGACTCCCCGTCGTGTAGATAACT
ACGATACGGGAGGGCTTACCATCTGGCCCCAGTGCTGCAATGATACCGCGAGACCCACGCTCACCGGCTC
CAGATTTATCAGCAATAAACCAGCCAGCCGGAAGGGCCGAGCGCAGAAGTGGTCCTGCAACTTTATCCGC
CTCCATCCAGTCTATTAATTGTTGCCGGGAAGCTAGAGTAAGTAGTTCGCCAGTTAATAGTTTGCGCAAC
GTTGTTGCCATTGCTACAGGCATCGTGGTGTCACGCTCGTCGTTTGGTATGGCTTCATTCAGCTCCGGTT
CCCAACGATCAAGGCGAGTTACATGATCCCCCATGTTGTGCAAAAAAGCGGTTAGCTCCTTCGGTCCTCC
GATCGTTGTCAGAAGTAAGTTGGCCGCAGTGTTATCACTCATGGTTATGGCAGCACTGCATAATTCTCTT
ACTGTCATGCCATCCGTAAGATGCTTTTCTGTGACTGGTGAGTACTCAACCAAGTCATTCTGAGAATAGT
GTATGCGGCGACCGAGTTGCTCTTGCCCGGCGTCAATACGGGATAATACCGCGCCACATAGCAGAACTTT
AAAAGTGCTCATCATTGGAAAACGTTCTTCGGGGCGAAAACTCTCAAGGATCTTACCGCTGTTGAGATCC
AGTTCGATGTAACCCACTCGTGCACCCAACTGATCTTCAGCATCTTTTACTTTCACCAGCGTTTCTGGGT
GAGCAAAAACAGGAAGGCAAAATGCCGCAAAAAAGGGAATAAGGGCGACACGGAAATGTTGAATACTCAT
ACTCTTCCTTTTTCAATATTATTGAAGCATTTATCAGGGTTATTGTCTCATGAGCGGATACATATTTGAA
TGTATTTAGAAAAATAAACAAATAGGGGTTCCGCGCACATTTCCCCGAAAAGTGCCACCTGACGTCTAAG
AAACCATTATTATCATGACATTAACCTATAAAAATAGGCGTATCACGAGGCCCTTTCGTCTCGCGCGTTT
CGGTGATGACGGTGAAAACCTCTGACACATGCAGCTCCCGGAGGAATGTGTGTCAGTTAGGGTGTGGAAA
GTCCCCAGGCTCCCCAGGCAGGCAGAAGTATGCAAAGCATGCATCTCAATTAGTCAGCAACCAGGTGTGG
AAAGTCCCCAGGCTCCCCAGCAGGCAGAAGTATGCAAAGCATGCATCTCAATTAGTCAGCAACCATAGTC
CCGCCCCTAACTCCGCCCATCCCGCCCCTAACTCCGCCCAGTTCCGCCCATTCTCCGCCCCATGGCTGAC
TAATTTTTTTTATTTATGCAGAGGCCGAGGCCGCCTCTGCCTCTGAGCTATTCCAGAAGTAGTGAGGAGG
CTTTTTTGGAGGCCTAGGCTTTTGCAAAAAGCTCCCGGGAGCTTGTATATCCATTTTCGTCCCGGAGACG
GTCACAGCTTGTCTGTAAGCGGATGCCGGGAGCAGACAAGCCCGTCAGGGCGCGTCAGCGGGTGTTGGCG
GGTGTCGGGGCTGGCTTAACTATGCGGCATCAGAGCAGATTGTACTGAGAGTGCACCATATGCGGTGTGA
AATACCGCACAGATGCGTAAGGAGAAAATACCGCATCAGGAAATTGTAAGCGTTAATATTTTGTTAAAAT
TCGCGTTAAATTTTTGTTAAATCAGCTCATTTTTTAACCAATAGGCCGAAATCGGCAAAATCCCTTATAA
ATCAAAAGAATAGACCGAGATAGGGT
[37 nt withheld, positions 9687-9723]
AAAGAACGTGGACTCCAACGTCAAAGG
[49 nt withheld, positions 9751-9799]
T
[91 nt withheld, positions 9801-9891]
G
[124 nt withheld, positions 9893-10016]
CCATTCGCCATTCAGGCTGCGCAACTGTTGGGAAGGGCGATCGGTGCGGGCCTCTTCGCTATTACGCCAG
CTGGCGAAAGGGGGATGTGCTGCAAGGCGATTAAGTTGGGTAACGCCAGGGTTTTCCCAGTCACGACGTT
GTAAAACGACGGCCAGTGAATTGTCGAGGTCTCGACGGTATCGATTGACATTGATTATTGACTAGCTAGT
TATTAATAGTAATCAATTACGGGGTCATTAGTTCATAGCCCATATATGGAGTTCCGCGTTACATAACTTA
CGGTAAATGGCCCGCCTGGCTGACCGCCCAACGACCCCCGCCCATTGACGTCAATAATGACGTATGTTCC
CATAGTAACGCCAATAGGGACTTTCCATTGACGTCAATGGGTGGAGTATTTACGGTAAACTGCCCACTTG
GCAGTACATCAAGTGTATCATATGCCAAGTCCGCCCCCTATTGACGTCAATGACGGTAAATGGCCCGCCT
GGCATTATGCCCAGTACATGACCTTACGGGACTTTCCTACTTGGCAGTACATCTACGTATTAGTCATCGC
TATTACCATGGTGATGCGGTTTTGGCAGTACACCAATGGGCGTGGATAGCGGTTTGACTCACGGGGATTT
CCAAGTCTCCACCCCATTGACGTCAATGGGAGTTTGTTTTGGCACCAAAATCAACGGGACTTTCCAAAAT
GTCGTAATAACCCCGCCCCGTTGACGCAAATGGGCGGTAGGCGTGTACGGTGGGAGGTCTATATAAGCAG
AGCTCGTTTAGTGAACCGTCAGATCGCCTGGAGACGCCATCCACGCTGTTTTGACCTCCATAGAAGACAC
CGGGACCGATCCAGCCTCCGCGGCCGGGAACGGTGCATTGGAACGCGGATTCCCCGTGCCAAGAGTGACG
TAAGTACCGCCTATAGACTCTATAGGCACACCCCTTTGGCTCTTATGCATGCTATACTGTTTTTGGCTTG
GGGCCTATACACCCCCGCTTCCATATGCTATAGGTGATGGTATAGCTTAGCCTATAGGTGTGGGTTATTG
ACCATTATTGACCACTCCCCTATTGGTGACGATACTTTCCATTACTAATCCATAACATGGCTCTTTGCCA
CAACTATCTCTATTGGCTATATGCCAATACTCTGTCCTTCAGAGACTGACACGGACTCTGTATTTTTACA
GGATGGGGTCCCATTTATTATTTACAAATTCACATATACAACAACGCCGTCCCCCGTGCCCGCAGTTTTT
ATTAAACATAGCGTG
