>Addgene plasmid #71946 | Dscaml1-AP-His | addgene partial sequence | sequence record 135418 | pMRB101-F 5'-aagatgcaggcagctgagtt-3'
CGTTGCGGTGCTGTTAACGGTGGAGGGCAGTGTAGTCTGAGCAGTACTCGTTGCTGCCGCGCGCGCCACC
AGACATAATAGCTGACAGACTAACAGACTGTTCCTTTCCATGGGTCTTTTCTGCAGAAGCTTGAATTCTC
GAGGATCCGCGGCCGCGCCACCATGTGGCTGGTAACTTTCCTCCTGCTCCTGGACTCTTTACACAAAGCC
CGCCCCGAGGATGTCGGCACCAGCCTCTACTTTGTAAATGACTCCCTGCAGCACGTGACCTTCTCCAGTT
CTGTGGGTGTGGTGGTGCCCTGCCCGGCAGCTGGATCCCCCAGTGCGGCTCTCCGATGGTACCTGGCCAC
GGGGGACGACATCTACGATGTGCCACACATCCGGCACGTGCATGCCAACGGGACTCTGCAGCTCTTCCCT
TTCTCCCCCTCCGCCTTCAATAGCTTTATCCACGACAATGACTATTTCTGCACTGCAGAGAACGCAGCCG
GCAAGATCCGGAGCCCTAACATTCGCATCAAAGCAGTTTTCAGGGAACCCTACACCGTCCGGGTGGAGGA
TCAAAGGTCAATGCGTGGCAACGTGGCTGTCTTTAAGTGCCTCATCCCCTCTTCAGTGCAGGAATACGTT
AGCGTCGTGTCTTGGGAGAAAGACACGGTCTCCATCACTCCAGAAAACAGGTTTTTCATCACATCACATG
GTGGACTGTACATCTCGGACGTGCAGAAGGAAGATGCTCTCTCCACCTACCGCTGCATCACCCAGCACAA
ATACAGTGG
