>Addgene plasmid #71946 | Dscaml1-AP-His | addgene partial sequence | sequence record 136237 | SV40pA-R 5'-GAAATTTGTGATGCTATTGC-3'
ATAAGATCTCTAGATTAATGGTGATGGTGATGATGACCCGGGTGCGCGGCGTCGGTGGTGCCGGCGGGGG
GCGCCAGGTCGCAGGCGGTGTAGGGCTCCAGGCAGGCGGCGAAGGCCATGACGTGCGCTATGAAGGTCTG
CTCCTGCACGCCGTGAACCAGGTGCGCCTGCGGGCCGCGCGCGAACACCGCCACGTCCTCGCCTGCGTGG
GTCTCTTCGTCCAGGGGCACTGCTGACTGCTGCCGATACTCGGGGCTCCCGCTCTCGCTCTCGGTAACAT
CCGGCCGGGCGCCGTCCTTGAGCACATAGCCTGGACCGTTTCCGTATAGGAGGACCGTGTAGGCCTTCCT
GTCCCGGGCCTTGCCAGGGGCCAGCCCGAAGATGGAGCTCCCTCGCAGGGGGTAGCCTCCGAAGGAGAAG
ACGTGGGAGTGGTCGGCAGTGACGAGGCTCAGCGTGTCCTCCTCGCTGGTGAGCTGGCCCGCCCTCTCAA
TGGCGTCGTCGAACATGATCGTCTCAGTCAGTGCCCGGTAAGCCCTGCTTTCATGATGACCATGGTCGAT
GCGACCACCCTCCACGAAGAGGAAGAAGCCGCGGGGGTTCCTGCTCAGCAGGCGCAGGGCAGCCTCTGTC
ATCTCCATCAGGGAGGGGTCCAGTGTGGAGTCTCGGTGGATCTCGTATTTCATGTCTCCAGGCTCAAAGA
GACCCATGAGATGGGTCACAGACGGGTCCAGGGAAGCCTGCATGAGCTCAGTGCGGTTCCACACATACCG
GGCACCCTGGCGCTTCGCCAGCCATTCCTGCACCAGATTCTTCC
